Addgene plasmid #46428: pAC4 Frk-SH2
Depositing lab: Bruce Mayer. Depositing organization: University of Connecticut Health Center. Publication: High-throughput phosphotyrosine profiling using SH2 domains. Machida K, Thompson CM, Dierck K, Jablonowski K, Karkkainen S, Liu B, Zhang H, Nash PD, Newman DK, Nollau P, Pawson T, Renkema GH, Saksela K, Schiller MR, Shin DG, Mayer BJ. Mol Cell. 2007 Jun 22;26(6):899-915. 10.1016/j.molcel.2007.05.031 PubMed 17588523.
Backbone
  Vector backbone: pAC4
  Backbone manufacturer: Avidity
  Backbone size w/o insert (bp): 4216
  Vector type: Bacterial Expression
Growth in bacteria
  Bacterial resistance: Ampicillin, 100 μg/mL
  Growth temperature: 37°C
  Growth strain: DH5alpha
  Copy number: Low Copy
Gene/Insert
  Gene/Insert name: Frk (alt names: FRK; GTK; RAK; PTK5; FRK)
  Species: H. sapiens (human)
  Insert size (bp): 332
  Mutation: contains amino acids 108-213
  Entrez Gene: FRK (a.k.a. GTK, PTK5, RAK)
  Promoter: Trc
  Tag / fusion protein: GST (N terminal on backbone); Thrombin site (N terminal on backbone); AviTag (C terminal on backbone)
  Cloning method: Restriction Enzyme; 5′ cloning site BamHI (not destroyed); 3′ cloning site HindIII (not destroyed)
  Sequencing primers: 5′ pGEX-5; 3′ pBAD-R
Terms and licenses: Academic/Nonprofit Terms; Industry Terms: Not Available to Industry
Depositor comments: The molecular weight of the GST fusion protein is approximately 37.1 kDa
How to cite: pAC4 Frk-SH2 was a gift from Bruce Mayer (Addgene plasmid # 46428 ; http://n2t.net/addgene:46428 ; RRID:Addgene_46428)
