[The description below was written by a language model from this plasmid's Addgene catalogue record and pLannotate feature annotations shown in this document.]
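Description:
pAC4 Frk-SH2 is a bacterial expression plasmid built on the pAC4 backbone (Avidity) for producing the SH2 domain of the human non-receptor tyrosine kinase FRK (also known as GTK, RAK or PTK5) as a tagged recombinant protein in E. coli. It replicates from a ColE1/pBR322-type origin accompanied by the bom region and a fragment of rop. The catalogue lists it as low copy, although the annotation tool's generic label for this origin family is high copy. Selection is by ampicillin through the β-lactamase gene.

The insert, roughly 330 bp encoding FRK residues 108–213, was cloned between BamHI and HindIII sites, both of which remain intact. It lies in frame behind Schistosoma japonicum glutathione S-transferase and a thrombin cleavage site, and ahead of a C-terminal AviTag, a short peptide that can be enzymatically biotinylated at a single site. The depositor gives the fusion protein mass as about 37.1 kDa. Transcription is driven by the trc promoter with a downstream lac operator. A plasmid-borne lacI gene under the lacIq promoter supplies repressor, so expression is held off until induced with IPTG. The rrnB T1 and T2 terminators follow the coding region. The feature table shows the trc promoter/lac operator segment, along with flanking tet promoter and yciV fragments, annotated twice in tandem upstream of GST. The deposited sequence is 5,481 nt, longer than the stated backbone plus insert sizes would suggest, and the record does not explain the difference.

GST allows glutathione affinity purification, and the AviTag allows defined biotin labelling for detection or capture with avidin or streptavidin. The associated publication concerns high-throughput phosphotyrosine profiling using SH2 domains, which suggests this protein serves as a phosphotyrosine-binding probe.
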