Features (pLannotate 1.2.2; 21 found; start..end, strand, type, name):
      3..20      +  promoter       tet promoter (fragment): E. coli promoter for tetracycline efflux protein gene
     16..117     -  CDS            yciV (fragment): RNAAM_ECOLI - Also known as trpH From Escherichia coli (strain K12).
    193..222     +  promoter       trc promoter: strong E. coli promoter; hybrid between the trp and lac UV5 promoters
    230..246     +  protein_bind   lac operator: The lac repressor binds to the lac operator to inhibit transcription in E. coli. This inhibition can be relieved by adding lactose or isopropyl-β-D-thiogalactopyranoside (IPTG). lac repressor encoded by lacI
    280..297     +  promoter       tet promoter (fragment): E. coli promoter for tetracycline efflux protein gene
    293..394     -  CDS            yciV (fragment): RNAAM_ECOLI - Also known as trpH From Escherichia coli (strain K12).
    470..499     +  promoter       trc promoter: strong E. coli promoter; hybrid between the trp and lac UV5 promoters
    507..523     +  protein_bind   lac operator: The lac repressor binds to the lac operator to inhibit transcription in E. coli. This inhibition can be relieved by adding lactose or isopropyl-β-D-thiogalactopyranoside (IPTG). lac repressor encoded by lacI
    556..1209    +  CDS            GST26_SCHJA: Experimental evidence at protein level: Swiss-Prot protein existence level 1. GST isoenzymes appear to play a central role in the parasite detoxification system. Other functions are also suspected including a role in increasing the solubility of haematin in the parasite gut. From Schistosoma japonicum (Blood fluke).
   1234..1551    +  CDS            FRK (fragment): FRK_HUMAN - Also known as PTK5, RAK. Experimental evidence at protein level: Swiss-Prot protein existence level 1. Non-receptor tyrosine-protein kinase that negatively regulates cell proliferation. Positively regulates PTEN protein stability through phosphorylation of PTEN on 'Tyr-336', which in turn prevents its ubiquitination and degradation, possibly by reducing its binding to NEDD4. May function as a tumor suppressor. From Homo sapiens (Human).
   1573..1614    +  CDS            AviTag™ (fragment): peptide tag that allows for enzymatic biotinylation
   1715..1830    +  ncRNA          5S rRNA: Accession: RF00001 - 5S ribosomal RNA
   1834..1920    +  terminator     rrnB T1 terminator: Escherichia coli rrnB; transcription terminator T1 from the E. coli rrnB gene
   2012..2039    +  terminator     rrnB T2 terminator: transcription terminator T2 from the E. coli rrnB gene
   2059..2150    +  promoter       AmpR promoter: bla
   2151..3011    +  CDS            AmpR: β-lactamase; bla; confers resistance to ampicillin, carbenicillin, and related antibiotics
   3182..3770    +  rep_origin     ori: high-copy-number ColE1/pMB1/pBR322/pUC origin of replication
   3956..4096    -  misc_feature   bom: basis of mobility region from pBR322
   4198..4238    -  CDS            rop (fragment): Rop protein, which maintains plasmids at low copy number; rop
   4282..4359    +  promoter       lacIq promoter: lacI (mutant); In the lacIq allele, a single base change in the promoter boosts expression of the lacI gene about 10-fold.
   4360..5442    +  CDS            lacI: lac repressor; lacI; The lac repressor binds to the lac operator to inhibit transcription in E. coli. This inhibition can be relieved by adding lactose or isopropyl-β-D-thiogalactopyranoside (IPTG).
>Addgene plasmid #46428 | pAC4 Frk-SH2 | depositor full sequence | sequence record 65577 | Full Sequence
GTTTGACAGCTTATCATCGACTGCACGGTGCACCAATGCTTCTGGCGTCAGGCAGCCATCGGAAGCTGTG
GTATGGCTGTGCAGGTCGTAAATCACTGCATAATTCGTGTCGCTCAAGGCGCACTCCCGTTCTGGATAAT
GTTTTTTGCGCCGACATCATAACGGTTCTGGCAAATATTCTGAAATGAGCTGTTGACAATTAATCATCCG
GCTCGTATAATGTGTGGAATTGTGAGCGGATAACAATTTCACACAGGAAACAGACCATGGAGCTCGAGTT
TGACAGCTTATCATCGACTGCACGGTGCACCAATGCTTCTGGCGTCAGGCAGCCATCGGAAGCTGTGGTA
TGGCTGTGCAGGTCGTAAATCACTGCATAATTCGTGTCGCTCAAGGCGCACTCCCGTTCTGGATAATGTT
TTTTGCGCCGACATCATAACGGTTCTGGCAAATATTCTGAAATGAGCTGTTGACAATTAATCATCCGGCT
CGTATAATGTGTGGAATTGTGAGCGGATAACAATTTCACACAGGAAACAGACCATGGAGCTCGAGATGTC
CCCTATACTAGGTTATTGGAAAATTAAGGGCCTTGTGCAACCCACTCGACTTCTTTTGGAATATCTTGAA
GAAAAATATGAAGAGCATTTGTATGAGCGCGATGAAGGTGATAAATGGCGAAACAAAAAGTTTGAATTGG
GTTTGGAGTTTCCCAATCTTCCTTATTATATTGATGGTGATGTTAAATTAACACAGTCTATGGCCATCAT
ACGTTATATAGCTGACAAGCACAACATGTTGGGTGGTTGTCCAAAAGAGCGTGCAGAGATTTCAATGCTT
GAAGGAGCGGTTTTGGATATTAGATACGGTGTTTCGAGAATTGCATATAGTAAAGACTTTGAAACTCTCA
AAGTTGATTTTCTTAGCAAGCTACCTGAAATGCTGAAAATGTTCGAAGATCGTTTATGTCATAAAACATA
TTTAAATGGTGATCATGTAACCCATCCTGACTTCATGTTGTATGACGCTCTTGATGTTGTTTTATACATG
GACCCAATGTGCCTGGATGCGTTCCCAAAATTAGTTTGTTTTAAAAAACGTATTGAAGCTATCCCACAAA
TTGATAAGTACTTGAAATCCAGCAAGTATATAGCATGGCCTTTGCAGGGCTGGCAAGCCACGTTTGGTGG
TGGCGACCATCCTCCAAAATCGGATCTGGTTCCGCGTGGATCCGACAGAAGCCTACAGGCAGAGCCGTGG
TTCTTTGGAGCAATCGGAAGATCAGATGCAGAGAAACAACTATTATATTCAGAAAACAAGACCGGTTCCT
TTCTAATCAGAGAAAGTGAAAGCCAAAAAGGAGAATTCTCTCTTTCAGTTTTAGATGGAGCAGTTGTAAA
ACACTACAGAATTAAAAGACTGGATGAAGGGGGATTTTTTCTCACGCGAAGAAGAATCTTTTCAACACTG
AACGAATTTGTGAGCCACTACACCAAGACAAGTGACGGCCTGTGTGTCAAGCTGGGGAAACCATGCTTAA
AGATCCAGGTCGAAAGCTTGCTTGGTGGCGGTCTGAACGACATCTTCGAGGCTCAGAAAATCGAATGGCA
CGAATAATTAATTAAGAGCTTGGCTGTTTTGGCGGATGAGAGAAGATTTTCAGCCTGATACAGATTAAAT
CAGAACGCAGAAGCGGTCTGATAAAACAGAATTTGCCTGGCGGCAGTAGCGCGGTGGTCCCACCTGACCC
CATGCCGAACTCAGAAGTGAAACGCCGTAGCGCCGATGGTAGTGTGGGGTCTCCCCATGCGAGAGTAGGG
AACTGCCAGGCATCAAATAAAACGAAAGGCTCAGTCGAAAGACTGGGCCTTTCGTTTTATCTGTTGTTTG
TCGGTGAACGCTCTCCTGAGTAGGACAAATCCGCCGGGAGCGGATTTGAACGTTGCGAAGCAACGGCCCG
GAGGGTGGCGGGCAGGACGCCCGCCATAAACTGCCAGGCATCAAATTAAGCAGAAGGCCATCCTGACGGA
TGGCCTTTTTGCGTTTCTACAAACTCTTTTTGTTTATTTTTCTAAATACATTCAAATATGTATCCGCTCA
TGAGACAATAACCCTGATAAATGCTTCAATAATATTGAAAAAGGAAGAGTATGAGTATTCAACATTTCCG
TGTCGCCCTTATTCCCTTTTTTGCGGCATTTTGCCTTCCTGTTTTTGCTCACCCAGAAACGCTGGTGAAA
GTAAAAGATGCTGAAGATCAGTTGGGTGCACGAGTGGGTTACATCGAACTGGATCTCAACAGCGGTAAGA
TCCTTGAGAGTTTTCGCCCCGAAGAACGTTTTCCAATGATGAGCACTTTTAAAGTTCTGCTATGTGGCGC
GGTATTATCCCGTGTTGACGCCGGGCAAGAGCAACTCGGTCGCCGCATACACTATTCTCAGAATGACTTG
GTTGAGTACTCACCAGTCACAGAAAAGCATCTTACGGATGGCATGACAGTAAGAGAATTATGCAGTGCTG
CCATAACCATGAGTGATAACACTGCGGCCAACTTACTTCTGACAACGATCGGAGGACCGAAGGAGCTAAC
CGCTTTTTTGCACAACATGGGGGATCATGTAACTCGCCTTGATCGTTGGGAACCGGAGCTGAATGAAGCC
ATACCAAACGACGAGCGTGACACCACGATGCCTACAGCAATGGCAACAACGTTGCGCAAACTATTAACTG
GCGAACTACTTACTCTAGCTTCCCGGCAACAATTAATAGACTGGATGGAGGCGGATAAAGTTGCAGGACC
ACTTCTGCGCTCGGCCCTTCCGGCTGGCTGGTTTATTGCTGATAAATCTGGAGCCGGTGAGCGTGGGTCT
CGCGGTATCATTGCAGCACTGGGGCCAGATGGTAAGCCCTCCCGTATCGTAGTTATCTACACGACGGGGA
GTCAGGCAACTATGGATGAACGAAATAGACAGATCGCTGAGATAGGTGCCTCACTGATTAAGCATTGGTA
ACTGTCAGACCAAGTTTACTCATATATACTTTAGATTGATTTAAAACTTCATTTTTAATTTAAAAGGATC
TAGGTGAAGATCCTTTTTGATAATCTCATGACCAAAATCCCTTAACGTGAGTTTTCGTTCCACTGAGCGT
CAGACCCCGTAGAAAAGATCAAAGGATCTTCTTGAGATCCTTTTTTTCTGCGCGTAATCTGCTGCTTGCA
AACAAAAAAACCACCGCTACCAGCGGTGGTTTGTTTGCCGGATCAAGAGCTACCAACTCTTTTTCCGAAG
GTAACTGGCTTCAGCAGAGCGCAGATACCAAATACTGTCCTTCTAGTGTAGCCGTAGTTAGGCCACCACT
TCAAGAACTCTGTAGCACCGCCTACATACCTCGCTCTGCTAATCCTGTTACCAGTGGCTGCTGCCAGTGG
CGATAAGTCGTGTCTTACCGGGTTGGACTCAAGACGATAGTTACCGGATAAGGCGCAGCGGTCGGGCTGA
ACGGGGGGTTCGTGCACACAGCCCAGCTTGGAGCGAACGACCTACACCGAACTGAGATACCTACAGCGTG
AGCTATGAGAAAGCGCCACGCTTCCCGAAGGGAGAAAGGCGGACAGGTATCCGGTAAGCGGCAGGGTCGG
AACAGGAGAGCGCACGAGGGAGCTTCCAGGGGGAAACGCCTGGTATCTTTATAGTCCTGTCGGGTTTCGC
CACCTCTGACTTGAGCGTCGATTTTTGTGATGCTCGTCAGGGGGGCGGAGCCTATGGAAAAACGCCAGCA
ACGCGGCCTTTTTACGGTTCCTGGCCTTTTGCTGGCCTTTTGCTCACATGTTCTTTCCTGCGTTATCCCC
TGATTCTGTGGATAACCGTATTACCGCCTTTGAGTGAGCTGATACCGCTCGCCGCAGCCGAACGACCGAG
CGCAGCGAGTCAGTGAGCGAGGAAGCGGAAGAGCGCCTGATGCGGTATTTTCTCCTTACGCATCTGTGCG
GTATTTCACACCGCATATGGTGCACTCTCAGTACAATCTGCTCTGATGCCGCATAGTTAAGCCAGTATAC
ACTCCGCTATCGCTACGTGACTGGGTCATGGCTGCGCCCCGACACCCGCCAACACCCGCTGACGCGCCCT
GACGGGCTTGTCTGCTCCCGGCATCCGCTTACAGACAAGCTGTGACCGTCTCCGGGAGCTGCATGTGTCA
GAGGTTTTCACCGTCATCACCGAAACGCGCGAGGCAGCAGATCAATTCGCGCGCGAAGGCGAAGCGGCAT
GCATTTACGTTGACACCATCGAATGGTGCAAAACCTTTCGCGGTATGGCATGATAGCGCCCGGAAGAGAG
TCAATTCAGGGTGGTGAATGTGAAACCAGTAACGTTATACGATGTCGCAGAGTATGCCGGTGTCTCTTAT
CAGACCGTTTCCCGCGTGGTGAACCAGGCCAGCCACGTTTCTGCGAAAACGCGGGAAAAAGTGGAAGCGG
CGATGGCGGAGCTGAATTACATTCCCAACCGCGTGGCACAACAACTGGCGGGCAAACAGTCGTTGCTGAT
TGGCGTTGCCACCTCCAGTCTGGCCCTGCACGCGCCGTCGCAAATTGTCGCGGCGATTAAATCTCGCGCC
GATCAACTGGGTGCCAGCGTGGTGGTGTCGATGGTAGAACGAAGCGGCGTCGAAGCCTGTAAAGCGGCGG
TGCACAATCTTCTCGCGCAACGCGTCAGTGGGCTGATCATTAACTATCCGCTGGATGACCAGGATGCCAT
TGCTGTGGAAGCTGCCTGCACTAATGTTCCGGCGTTATTTCTTGATGTCTCTGACCAGACACCCATCAAC
AGTATTATTTTCTCCCATGAAGACGGTACGCGACTGGGCGTGGAGCATCTGGTCGCATTGGGTCACCAGC
AAATCGCGCTGTTAGCGGGCCCATTAAGTTCTGTCTCGGCGCGTCTGCGTCTGGCTGGCTGGCATAAATA
TCTCACTCGCAATCAAATTCAGCCGATAGCGGAACGGGAAGGCGACTGGAGTGCCATGTCCGGTTTTCAA
CAAACCATGCAAATGCTGAATGAGGGCATCGTTCCCACTGCGATGCTGGTTGCCAACGATCAGATGGCGC
TGGGCGCAATGCGCGCCATTACCGAGTCCGGGCTGCGCGTTGGTGCGGATATCTCGGTAGTGGGATACGA
CGATACCGAAGACAGCTCATGTTATATCCCGCCGTTAACCACCATCAAACAGGATTTTCGCCTGCTGGGG
CAAACCAGCGTGGACCGCTTGCTGCAACTCTCTCAGGGCCAGGCGGTGAAGGGCAATCAGCTGTTGCCCG
TCTCACTGGTGAAAAGAAAAACCACCCTGGCGCCCAATACGCAAACCGCCTCTCCCCGCGCGTTGGCCGA
TTCATTAATGCAGCTGGCACGACAGGTTTCCCGACTGGAAAGCGGGCAGTGAGCGCAACGCAATTAATGT
GAGTTAGCGCGAATTGATCTG
