>Addgene plasmid #46428 | pAC4 Frk-SH2 | depositor partial sequence | sequence record 65578 | Insert sequence
GGATCCGACAGAAGCCTACAGGCAGAGCCGTGGTTCTTTGGAGCAATCGGAAGATCAGATGCAGAGAAAC
AACTATTATATTCAGAAAACAAGACCGGTTCCTTTCTAATCAGAGAAAGTGAAAGCCAAAAAGGAGAATT
CTCTCTTTCAGTTTTAGATGGAGCAGTTGTAAAACACTACAGAATTAAAAGACTGGATGAAGGGGGATTT
TTTCTCACGCGAAGAAGAATCTTTTCAACACTGAACGAATTTGTGAGCCACTACACCAAGACAAGTGACG
GCCTGTGTGTCAAGCTGGGGAAACCATGCTTAAAGATCCAGGTCGAAAGCTT
