>Addgene plasmid #46428 | pAC4 Frk-SH2 | addgene partial sequence | sequence record 66726 | pGEX5
TCGGATCTGGTTCCGCGTGGATCCGACAGAAGCCTACAGGCAGAGCCGTGGTTCTTTGGAGCAATCGGAA
GATCAGATGCAGAGAAACAACTATTATATTCAGAAAACAAGACCGGTTCCTTTCTAATCAGAGAAAGTGA
AAGCCAAAAAGGAGAATTCTCTCTTTCAGTTTTAGATGGAGCAGTTGTAAAACACTACAGAATTAAAAGA
CTGGATGAAGGGGGATTTTTTCTCACGCGAAGAAGAATCTTTTCAACACTGAACGAATTTGTGAGCCACT
ACACCAAGACAAGTGACGGCCTGTGTGTCAAGCTGGGGAAACCATGCTTAAAGATCCAGGTCGAAAGCTT
GCTTGGTGGCGGTCTGAACGACATCTTCGAGGCTCAGAAAATCGAATGGCACGAATAATTAATTAAGAGC
TTGGCTGTTTTGGCGGATGAGAGAAGATTTTCAGCCTGATACAGATTAAATCAGAACGCAGAAGCGGTCT
GATAAAACAGAATTTGCCTGGCGGCAGTAGCGCGGTGGTCCCACCTGACCCCATGCCGAACTCAGAAGTG
AAACGCCGTAGCGCCGATGGTAGTGTGGGGTCTCCCCATGCGAGAGTAGGGAACTGCCAGGCATCAAATA
AAACGAAAGGCTCAGTCGAAAGACTGGGCCTTTCGTTTTATCTGTTGTTTGTCGGTGAACGCTCTCCTGA
GTAGGACAAATCCGCCGGGAGCGGATTTGAACGTTGCGAAGC
